Addgene plasmid #81236: pRS314_U6_U100C_U101C
Purpose: U6 telestem mutant (U100C/U101C) for in vivo studies
Depositing lab: Aaron Hoskins. Depositing organization: University of Wisconsin, Madison. Publication: A multi-step model for facilitated unwinding of the yeast U4/U6 RNA duplex. Rodgers ML, Didychuk AL, Butcher SE, Brow DA, Hoskins AA. Nucleic Acids Res. 2016 Dec 15;44(22):10912-10928. doi: 10.1093/nar/gkw686. Epub 2016 Aug 2. PubMed 27484481.
Backbone
  Vector backbone: pRS314
  Backbone size w/o insert (bp): 4500
  Total vector size (bp): 4800
  Vector type: Yeast Expression
  Selectable markers: TRP1
Growth in bacteria
  Bacterial resistance: Ampicillin, 100 μg/mL
  Growth temperature: 37°C
  Growth strain: DH5alpha
  Copy number: Unknown
Gene/Insert
  Gene/Insert name: U6 RNA with U100C_U101C mutation (alt name: U6-base)
  Species: S. cerevisiae (budding yeast)
  Insert size (bp): 300
  Mutation: U6 telestem mutant (G96C/A97C)
  GenBank ID: NR_132206.1
  Entrez Gene: snR6 (a.k.a. snR6)
  Cloning method: Restriction Enzyme; 5′ cloning site EcoRI (not destroyed); 3′ cloning site BamHI (not destroyed)
  Sequencing primers: 5′ M13 forward; 3′ M13 reverse
Resource information
  A portion of this plasmid was derived from a plasmid made by: Burke, Butcher, and Brow. RNA. (2015)
Terms and licenses: Academic/Nonprofit Terms; Industry Terms: Not Available to Industry
How to cite: pRS314_U6_U100C_U101C was a gift from Aaron Hoskins (Addgene plasmid # 81236 ; http://n2t.net/addgene:81236 ; RRID:Addgene_81236)
