[The description below was written by a language model from this plasmid's Addgene catalogue record and pLannotate feature annotations shown in this document.]
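Description:
pRS314_U6_U100C_U101C is a yeast–E. coli shuttle plasmid built on the pRS314 backbone and carrying a mutant copy of the Saccharomyces cerevisiae U6 spliceosomal snRNA gene (SNR6). In yeast it is maintained through a CEN6 centromere fused to an autonomously replicating sequence, which keeps centromeric plasmids at low, stable copy number. Selection in yeast relies on the TRP1 auxotrophic marker, expressed from its own promoter. In bacteria it replicates from a high-copy ColE1/pUC-type origin and is selected with ampicillin through the bla gene. An f1 origin and the remnants of the pBluescript lacZα/polylinker region, including the lac promoter/operator and flanking T3 and T7 promoters, come from the backbone.

The insert, listed as about 300 bp, was cloned between EcoRI and BamHI sites in the polylinker, and both sites are retained. The feature table annotates a U6 ncRNA of roughly 110 nt within it. No separate promoter is annotated, and the record does not state what drives U6 expression or what the sequence flanking the annotated RNA contains. The plasmid name, purpose line and insert name describe a U100C/U101C double substitution in the U6 telestem, but the mutation field instead lists G96C/A97C. This discrepancy cannot be resolved from the record alone. The assembled sequence (5,065 nt) is also somewhat longer than the catalogued total of about 4,800 bp. The stated use is in vivo study of this U6 telestem mutant in yeast, and the associated publication concerns unwinding of the yeast U4/U6 RNA duplex.
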