Features (pLannotate 1.2.2; 20 found; start..end, strand, type, name):
     69..572     -  misc_feature   CEN/ARS: S. cerevisiae CEN6 centromere fused to an autonomously replicating sequence
    609..713     +  promoter       AmpR promoter: bla
    714..1574    +  CDS            AmpR: β-lactamase; bla; confers resistance to ampicillin, carbenicillin, and related antibiotics
   1745..2333    +  rep_origin     ori: high-copy-number ColE1/pMB1/pBR322/pUC origin of replication
   2516..2608    +  CDS            lacI (fragment): lac repressor; lacI; The lac repressor binds to the lac operator to inhibit transcription in E. coli. This inhibition can be relieved by adding lactose or isopropyl-β-D-thiogalactopyranoside (IPTG).
   2621..2642    +  protein_bind   CAP binding site: CAP binding activates transcription in the presence of cAMP. E. coli catabolite activator protein
   2657..2687    +  promoter       lac promoter: promoter for the E. coli lac operon
   2695..2711    +  protein_bind   lac operator: The lac repressor binds to the lac operator to inhibit transcription in E. coli. This inhibition can be relieved by adding lactose or isopropyl-β-D-thiogalactopyranoside (IPTG). lac repressor encoded by lacI
   2756..2774    +  promoter       T3 promoter: promoter for bacteriophage T3 RNA polymerase
   2786..2839    -  misc_feature   MCS (fragment): pBluescript multiple cloning site
   2878..2990    +  ncRNA          U6: Accession: RF00026 - U6 spliceosomal RNA
   3136..3177    -  misc_feature   MCS (fragment): pBluescript multiple cloning site
   3186..3204    -  promoter       T7 promoter: promoter for bacteriophage T7 RNA polymerase
   3207..3364    +  CDS            lacZα (fragment): LacZα fragment of β-galactosidase; lacZ fragment
   3368..3823    +  rep_origin     f1 ori (sequence partly withheld): f1 bacteriophage origin of replication; arrow indicates direction of (+) strand synthesis
   3824..3873    -  misc_feature   bom (fragment): basis of mobility region from pBR322
   3920..4594    -  CDS            TRP1: phosphoribosylanthranilate isomerase, required for tryptophan biosynthesis; S. cerevisiae TRP1; yeast auxotrophic marker
   4595..4742    -  promoter       TRP1 promoter: S. cerevisiae TRP1
   4880..4929    -  misc_feature   bom (fragment): basis of mobility region from pBR322
   5031..1       -  CDS            rop (fragment) (across the origin): Rop protein, which maintains plasmids at low copy number; rop
>Addgene plasmid #81236 | pRS314_U6_U100C_U101C | addgene full sequence | sequence record 166116 | Addgene assembled full plasmid sequence
GACGAAAGGGCCTCGTGATACGCCTATTTTTATAGGTTAATGTCATGATAATAATGGTTTCTTAGACGGA
TCGCTTGCCTGTAACTTACACGCGCCTCGTATCTTTTAATGATGGAATAATTTGGGAATTTACTCTGTGT
TTATTTATTTTTATGTTTTGTATTTGGATTTTAGAAAGTAAATAAAGAAGGTAGAAGAGTTACGGAATGA
AGAAAAAAAAATAAACAAAGGTTTAAAAAATTTCAACAAAAAGCGTACTTTACATATATATTTATTAGAC
AAGAAAAGCAGATTAAATAGATATACATTCGATTAACGATAAGTAAAATGTAAAATCACAGGATTTTCGT
GTGTGGTCTTCTACACAGACAAGATGAAACAATTCGGCATTAATACCTGAGAGCAGGAAGAGCAAGATAA
AAGGTAGTATTTGTTGGCGATCCCCCTAGAGTCTTTTACATCTTCGGAAAACAAAAACTATTTTTTCTTT
AATTTCTTTTTTTACTTTCTATTTTTAATTTATATATTTATATTAAAAAATTTAAATTATAATTATTTTT
ATAGCACGTGATGAAAAGGACCCAGGTGGCACTTTTCGGGGAAATGTGCGCGGAACCCCTATTTGTTTAT
TTTTCTAAATACATTCAAATATGTATCCGCTCATGAGACAATAACCCTGATAAATGCTTCAATAATATTG
AAAAAGGAAGAGTATGAGTATTCAACATTTCCGTGTCGCCCTTATTCCCTTTTTTGCGGCATTTTGCCTT
CCTGTTTTTGCTCACCCAGAAACGCTGGTGAAAGTAAAAGATGCTGAAGATCAGTTGGGTGCACGAGTGG
GTTACATCGAACTGGATCTCAACAGCGGTAAGATCCTTGAGAGTTTTCGCCCCGAAGAACGTTTTCCAAT
GATGAGCACTTTTAAAGTTCTGCTATGTGGCGCGGTATTATCCCGTATTGACGCCGGGCAAGAGCAACTC
GGTCGCCGCATACACTATTCTCAGAATGACTTGGTTGAGTACTCACCAGTCACAGAAAAGCATCTTACGG
ATGGCATGACAGTAAGAGAATTATGCAGTGCTGCCATAACCATGAGTGATAACACTGCGGCCAACTTACT
TCTGACAACGATCGGAGGACCGAAGGAGCTAACCGCTTTTTTTCACAACATGGGGGATCATGTAACTCGC
CTTGATCGTTGGGAACCGGAGCTGAATGAAGCCATACCAAACGACGAGCGTGACACCACGATGCCTGTAG
CAATGGCAACAACGTTGCGCAAACTATTAACTGGCGAACTACTTACTCTAGCTTCCCGGCAACAATTAAT
AGACTGGATGGAGGCGGATAAAGTTGCAGGACCACTTCTGCGCTCGGCCCTTCCGGCTGGCTGGTTTATT
GCTGATAAATCTGGAGCCGGTGAGCGTGGGTCTCGCGGTATCATTGCAGCACTGGGGCCAGATGGTAAGC
CCTCCCGTATCGTAGTTATCTACACGACGGGCAGTCAGGCAACTATGGATGAACGAAATAGACAGATCGC
TGAGATAGGTGCCTCACTGATTAAGCATTGGTAACTGTCAGACCAAGTTTACTCATATATACTTTAGATT
GATTTAAAACTTCATTTTTAATTTAAAAGGATCTAGGTGAAGATCCTTTTTGATAATCTCATGACCAAAA
TCCCTTAACGTGAGTTTTCGTTCCACTGAGCGTCAGACCCCGTAGAAAAGATCAAAGGATCTTCTTGAGA
TCCTTTTTTTCTGCGCGTAATCTGCTGCTTGCAAACAAAAAAACCACCGCTACCAGCGGTGGTTTGTTTG
CCGGATCAAGAGCTACCAACTCTTTTTCCGAAGGTAACTGGCTTCAGCAGAGCGCAGATACCAAATACTG
TCCTTCTAGTGTAGCCGTAGTTAGGCCACCACTTCAAGAACTCTGTAGCACCGCCTACATACCTCGCTCT
GCTAATCCTGTTACCAGTGGCTGCTGCCAGTGGCGATAAGTCGTGTCTTACCGGGTTGGACTCAAGACGA
TAGTTACCGGATAAGGCGCAGCGGTCGGGCTGAACGGGGGGTTCGTGCACACAGCCCAGCTTGGAGCGAA
CGACCTACACCGAACTGAGATACCTACAGCGTGAGCATTGAGAAAGCGCCACGCTTCCCGAAGGGAGAAA
GGCGGACAGGTATCCGGTAAGCGGCAGGGTCGGAACAGGAGAGCGCACGAGGGAGCTTCCAGGGGGGAAC
GCCTGGTATCTTTATAGTCCTGTCGGGTTTCGCCACCTCTGACTTGAGCGTCGATTTTTGTGATGCTCGT
CAGGGGGGCCGAGCCTATGGAAAAACGCCAGCAACGCGGCCTTTTTACGGTTCCTGGCCTTTTGCTGGCC
TTTTGCTCACATGTTCTTTCCTGCGTTATCCCCTGATTCTGTGGATAACCGTATTACCGCCTTTGAGTGA
GCTGATACCGCTCGCCGCAGCCGAACGACCGAGCGCAGCGAGTCAGTGAGCGAGGAAGCGGAAGAGCGCC
CAATACGCAAACCGCCTCTCCCCGCGCGTTGGCCGATTCATTAATGCAGCTGGCACGACAGGTTTCCCGA
CTGGAAAGCGGGCAGTGAGCGCAACGCAATTAATGTGAGTTAGCTCACTCATTAGGCACCCCAGGCTTTA
CACTTTATGCTTCCGGCTCGTATGTTGTGTGGAATTGTGAGCGGATAACAATTTCACACAGGAAACAGCT
ATGACCATGATTACGCCAAGCTCGAAATTAACCCTCACTAAAGGGAACAAAAGCTGGTACCGGGCCCCCC
CTCGAGGTCGACGGTATCGATAAGCTTGATATCGAATTCTTCGGCTACTATAAATAAATGTTTTTTTCGC
AACTATGTGTTCGCGAAGTAACCCTTCGTGGACATTTGGTCAATTTGAAACAATACAGAGATGATCAGCA
GTTCCCCTGCATAAGGATGAACCGTTTTACAAAGAGACCTATTTCGTTTTTTTTTATCATCGAGTGAAGT
ATCGTGACTTGTACATTTGAAGATACCCAGCGTACAGCAGTGTATCTTTATCTTCCTGTATGATATAGAT
AACTAACATCTCGAATAGAAAATTGTCTCGCGTTCGAACCTAAGCCTTTGCTATCGGATCCACTAGTTCT
AGAGCGGCCGCCACCGCGGTGGAGCTCCAATTCGCCCTATAGTGAGTCGTATTACAATTCACTGGCCGTC
GTTTTACAACGTCGTGACTGGGAAAACCCTGGCGTTACCCAACTTAATCGCCTTGCAGCACATCCCCCTT
TCGCCAGCTGGCGTAATAGCGAAGAGGCCCGCACCGATCGCCCTTCCCAACAGTTGCGCAGCCTGAATGG
CGAATGG
[124 nt withheld, positions 3368-3491]
C
[91 nt withheld, positions 3493-3583]
A
[49 nt withheld, positions 3585-3633]
CCTTTGACGTTGGAGTCCACGTTCTTT
[37 nt withheld, positions 3661-3697]
ACCCTATCTCGGTCTATTCTTTTGATTTATAAGGGATTTTGCCGATTTCGGCCTATTGGTTAAAAAATGA
GCTGATTTAACAAAAATTTAACGCGAATTTTAACAAAATATTAACGTTTACAATTTCCTGATGCGGTATT
TTCTCCTTACGCATCTGTGCGGTATTTCACACCGCAGGCAAGTGCACAAACAATACTTAAATAAATACTA
CTCAGTAATAACCTATTTCTTAGCATTTTTGACGAAATTTGCTATTTTGTTAGAGTCTTTTACACCATTT
GTCTCCACACCTCCGCTTACATCAACACCAATAACGCCATTTAATCTAAGCGCATCACCAACATTTTCTG
GCGTCAGTCCACCAGCTAACATAAAATGTAAGCTTTCGGGGCTCTCTTGCCTTCCAACCCAGTCAGAAAT
CGAGTTCCAATCCAAAAGTTCACCTGTCCCACCTGCTTCTGAATCAAACAAGGGAATAAACGAATGAGGT
TTCTGTGAAGCTGCACTGAGTAGTATGTTGCAGTCTTTTGGAAATACGAGTCTTTTAATAACTGGCAAAC
CGAGGAACTCTTGGTATTCTTGCCACGACTCATCTCCATGCAGTTGGACGATATCAATGCCGTAATCATT
GACCAGAGCCAAAACATCCTCCTTAGGTTGATTACGAAACACGCCAACCAAGTATTTCGGAGTGCCTGAA
CTATTTTTATATGCTTTTACAAGACTTGAAATTTTCCTTGCAATAACCGGGTCAATTGTTCTCTTTCTAT
TGGGCACACATATAATACCCAGCAAGTCAGCATCGGAATCTAGAGCACATTCTGCGGCCTCTGTGCTCTG
CAAGCCGCAAACTTTCACCAATGGACCAGAACTACCTGTGAAATTAATAACAGACATACTCCAAGCTGCC
TTTGTGTGCTTAATCACGTATACTCACGTGCTCAATAGTCACCAATGCCCTCCCTCTTGGCCCTCTCCTT
TTCTTTTTTCGACCGAATTAATTCTTAATCGGCAAAAAAAGAAAAGCTCCGGATCAAGATTGTACGTAAG
GTGACAAGCTATTTTTCAATAAAGAATATCTTCCACTACTGCCATCTGGCGTCATAACTGCAAAGTACAC
ATATATTACGATGCTGTTCTATTAAATGCTTCCTATATTATATATATAGTAATGTCGTGATCTATGGTGC
ACTCTCAGTACAATCTGCTCTGATGCCGCATAGTTAAGCCAGCCCCGACACCCGCCAACACCCGCTGACG
CGCCCTGACGGGCTTGTCTGCTCCCGGCATCCGCTTACAGACAAGCTGTGACCGTCTCCGGGAGCTGCAT
GTGTCAGAGGTTTTCACCGTCATCACCGAAACGCGCGA
