>Addgene plasmid #81236 | pRS314_U6_U100C_U101C | depositor partial sequence | sequence record 155728 | pRS314_U6_U100C_U101C sequence 704 bps
TACCGCTCGCCGCAGCCGAACGACCGAGCGCAGCGAGTCAGTGAGCGAGGAAGCGGAAGAGCGCCCAATA
CGCAAACCGCCTCTCCCCGCGCGTTGGCCGATTCATTAATGCAGCTGGCACGACAGGTTTCCCGACTGGA
AAGCGGGCAGTGAGCGCAACGCAATTAATGTGAGTTAGCTCACTCATTAGGCACCCCAGGCTTTACACTT
TATGCTTCCGGCTCGTATGTTGTGTGGAATTGTGAGCGGATAACAATTTCACACAGGAAACAGCTATGAC
CATGATTACGCCAAGCTCGAAATTAACCCTCACTAAAGGGAACAAAAGCTGGTACCGGGCCCCCCCTCGA
GGTCGACGGTATCGATAAGCTTGATATCGAATTCTTCGGCTACTATAAATAAATGTTTTTTTCGCAACTA
TGTGTTCGCGAAGTAACCCTTCGTGGACATTTGGTCAATTTGAAACAATACAGAGATGATCAGCAGTTCC
CCTGCATAAGGATGAACCGTTTTACAAAGAGACCTATTTCGTTTTTTTTTATCATCGAGTGAAGTATCGT
GACTTGTACATTTGAAGATACCCAGCGTACAGCAGTGTATCTTTATCTTCCTGTATGATATAGATAACTA
ACATCTCGAATAGAAAATTGTCTCGCGTTCGAACCTAAGCCTTTGCTATCGGATCCACTAGTTCTAGAGC
GGCC
