>Addgene plasmid #81236 | pRS314_U6_U100C_U101C | addgene partial sequence | sequence record 166114 | pUC-4 5'-CAGTGAGCGAGGAAGCGGAAGAGCGCCCAA-3'
GCAAACCGCCTCTCCCCGCGCGTTGGCCGATTCATTAATGCAGCTGGCACGACAGGTTTCCCGACTGGAA
AGCGGGCAGTGAGCGCAACGCAATTAATGTGAGTTAGCTCACTCATTAGGCACCCCAGGCTTTACACTTT
ATGCTTCCGGCTCGTATGTTGTGTGGAATTGTGAGCGGATAACAATTTCACACAGGAAACAGCTATGACC
ATGATTACGCCAAGCTCGAAATTAACCCTCACTAAAGGGAACAAAAGCTGGTACCGGGCCCCCCCTCGAG
GTCGACGGTATCGATAAGCTTGATATCGAATTCTTCGGCTACTATAAATAAATGTTTTTTTCGCAACTAT
GTGTTCGCGAAGTAACCCTTCGTGGACATTTGGTCAATTTGAAACAATACAGAGATGATCAGCAGTTCCC
CTGCATAAGGATGAACCGTTTTACAAAGAGACCTATTTCGTTTTTTTTTATCATCGAGTGAAGTATCGTG
ACTTGTACATTTGAAGATACCCAGCGTACAGCAGTGTATCTTTATCTTCCTGTATGATATAGATAACTAA
CATCTCGAATAGAAAATTGTCTCGCGTTCGAACCTAAGCCTTTGCTATCGGATCCACTAGTTCTAGAGCG
GCCGCCACCGCGGTGGAGCTCCAATTCGCCCTATAGTGAGTCGTATTACAATTCACTGGCCGTCGTTTTA
CAACGTCGTGACTGGGAAAACCCTGGCGTTACCCAACTTAATCGCCTTGCAGCACATCCCCCTTTCGCCA
GCTGGCGTAATAGCGAAGAGGCCCGCACCGATCGCCCTTCCCAACAGTTGCGCAGCCTGAATGGCGAATG
G
[124 nt withheld, positions 842-965]
C
[91 nt withheld, positions 967-1057]
AGGGTGATGGTTCACGTAGTGGGCCATCGC
