>Addgene plasmid #81236 | pRS314_U6_U100C_U101C | addgene partial sequence | sequence record 166115 | TRP1-R 5'-cagcatcggaatctagagca-3'
GTGCTCTGCAAGCCGCAAACTTTCACCAATGGACCAGAACTACCTGTGAAATTAATAACAGACATACTCC
AAGCTGCCTTTGTGTGCTTAATCACGTATACTCACGTGCTCAATAGTCACCAATGCCCTCCCTCTTGGCC
CTCTCCTTTTCTTTTTTCGACCGAATTAATTCTTAATCGGCAAAAAAAGAAAAGCTCCGGATCAAGATTG
TACGTAAGGTGACAAGCTATTTTTCAATAAAGAATATCTTCCACTACTGCCATCTGGCGTCATAACTGCA
AAGTACACATATATTACGATGCTGTTCTATTAAATGCTTCCTATATTATATATATAGTAATGTCGTGATC
TATGGTGCACTCTCAGTACAATCTGCTCTGATGCCGCATAGTTAAGCCAGCCCCGACACCCGCCAACACC
CGCTGACGCGCCCTGACGGGCTTGTCTGCTCCCGGCATCCGCTTACAGACAAGCTGTGACCGTCTCCGGG
AGCTGCATGTGTCAGAGGTTTTCACCGTCATCACCGAAACGCGCGAGACGAAAGGGCCTCGTGATACGCC
TATTTTTATAGGTTAATGTCATGATAATAATGGTTTCTTAGACGGATCGCTTGCCTGTAACTTACACGCG
CCTCGTATCTTTTAATGATGGAATAATTTGGGAATTTACTCTGTGTTTATTTATTTTTATGTTTTGTATT
TGGATTTTAGAAAGTAAATAAAGAAGGTAGAAGAGTTACGGAATGAAGAAAAAAAAATAAACAAAGGTTT
AAAAAATTTCAACAAAAAGCGTACTTTACATATATATTTATTAGACAAGAAAAGCAGATTAAATAGATAT
ACATTCGATTAACGATAAGTAAAATGTAAAATCACAGGATTTTCGTGTGTGGTCTTCTACACAGACAAGA
TGAAACAATTCGGCATTAATACCTGAGAGCAGGAAGAGCAAGATAAAAGGTAGTATTTGTTGGCGATCCC
CCTAGAGTCTTTTACATCTTCGGAAAACAAAAACTATTTTTTCTTTAATTTCTTTTTTTA
